Addgene plasmid #200232: Pum NaV1.5
Purpose: Expression in mammalian cells or oocytes
Depositing lab: Dan Minor. Depositing organization: University of California, San Francisco (UCSF). Publication: Evidence that toxin resistance in poison birds and frogs is not rooted in sodium channel mutations and may rely on "toxin sponge" proteins. Abderemane-Ali F, Rossen ND, Kobiela ME, Craig RA, Garrison CE, Chen Z, Colleran CM, O'Connell LA, Du Bois J, Dumbacher JP, Minor DL. J Gen Physiol. 2021 Sep 6;153(9):e202112872. doi: 10.1085/jgp.202112872. Epub 2021 Aug 5. PubMed 34351379.
Backbone
  Vector backbone: pCDNA3.1
  Vector type: Mammalian Expression
Growth in bacteria
  Bacterial resistance: Ampicillin, 100 μg/mL
  Growth temperature: 37°C
  Growth strain: DH5alpha
  Copy number: High Copy
Gene/Insert
  Gene/Insert name: Pitohui uropygialis meridionalis Nav1.5
  Species: Pitohui uropygialis meridionalis
  GenBank ID: MZ545384.1
  Promoter: CMV and T7
  Cloning method: Restriction Enzyme; 5′ cloning site AflII (unknown if destroyed); 3′ cloning site NotI (unknown if destroyed)
  Sequencing primers: 5′ CMV forward; 3′ bgh reverse
Terms and licenses: Academic/Nonprofit Terms; Industry Terms: Not Available to Industry
How to cite: Pum NaV1.5 was a gift from Dan Minor (Addgene plasmid # 200232 ; http://n2t.net/addgene:200232 ; RRID:Addgene_200232)
