[The description below was written by a language model from this plasmid's Addgene catalogue record and pLannotate feature annotations shown in this document.]
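Description:
Pum NaV1.5 is a mammalian expression plasmid built on the pcDNA3.1 backbone that carries the coding sequence for the voltage-gated sodium channel NaV1.5 from the poison bird Pitohui uropygialis meridionalis. It is propagated in E. coli as a high-copy plasmid through a ColE1/pUC-type origin and selected with ampicillin via the β-lactamase gene. An f1 origin is also present, as is a neomycin phosphotransferase cassette driven by the SV40 early promoter and ended by an SV40 polyadenylation signal, which would permit G418 selection of stably transfected mammalian cells. The sequenced record is about 11.5 kb.

The channel open reading frame, roughly 6 kb, was cloned between AflII and NotI sites. The automated annotation labels it by homology to mouse Scn5a, the tetrodotoxin-resistant cardiac-type channel responsible for the action potential upstroke, but the catalogue entry identifies it as the Pitohui orthologue. It sits downstream of the human CMV immediate-early enhancer and promoter and is followed by the bovine growth hormone polyadenylation signal, giving strong constitutive expression in transfected mammalian cells. A T7 promoter lies between the CMV promoter and the insert, so the same plasmid can serve as a template for in vitro transcription of RNA for injection into oocytes, matching the stated purpose of expression in mammalian cells or oocytes. No epitope tag or reporter is annotated. Several short hits in the table (a truncated HIV-1 LTR fragment, a ble fragment, lac promoter/operator and lacI remnants) appear to be backbone remnants or incidental matches rather than functional elements. The associated publication examined whether toxin resistance in poison birds and frogs stems from sodium channel mutations, so the construct suits functional testing of the channel's toxin sensitivity.
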