Features (pLannotate 1.2.2; 20 found; start..end, strand, type, name):
     10..62      -  misc_feature   bom (fragment): basis of mobility region from pBR322
    217..596     +  enhancer       CMV enhancer: human cytomegalovirus immediate early enhancer
    597..800     +  promoter       CMV promoter: human cytomegalovirus (CMV) immediate early promoter
    796..829     +  LTR            5' LTR (truncated) (fragment): truncated 5' long terminal repeat (LTR) from HIV-1
    845..863     +  promoter       T7 promoter: promoter for bacteriophage T7 RNA polymerase
    896..6976    +  CDS            Scn5a: SCN5A_MOUSE - Experimental evidence at protein level: Swiss-Prot protein existence level 1. This protein mediates the voltage-dependent sodium ion permeability of excitable membranes. Assuming opened or closed conformations in response to the voltage difference across the membrane, the protein forms a sodium-selective channel through which Na(+) ions may pass in accordance with their electrochemical gradient (PubMed:11834499, PubMed:23420830). It is a tetrodotoxin-resistant Na(+) channel isoform. This channel is responsible for the initial upstroke of the action potential. Channel inactivation
   7030..7254    +  polyA_signal   bGH poly(A) signal: bovine growth hormone polyadenylation signal
   7258..7279    +  promoter       SV40 promoter (fragment): SV40 enhancer and early promoter
   7300..7728    +  rep_origin     f1 ori (sequence partly withheld): f1 bacteriophage origin of replication; arrow indicates direction of (+) strand synthesis
   7742..8071    +  promoter       SV40 promoter: SV40 enhancer and early promoter
   8138..8929    +  CDS            neo: KKA2_KLEPN - Also known as kan, nptII. Experimental evidence at protein level: Swiss-Prot protein existence level 1. Resistance to kanamycin, neomycin, paromomycin, ribostamycin, butirosin and gentamicin B. From Klebsiella pneumoniae.
   8953..9111    +  CDS            ble (fragment): BLE_KLEPN - Experimental evidence at protein level: Swiss-Prot protein existence level 1. Binding protein with a strong affinity to the bleomycin family of antibiotics. Binds to CL990; an antimitotic-antibiotic compound. From Klebsiella pneumoniae.
   9106..9227    +  polyA_signal   SV40 poly(A) signal: SV40 polyadenylation signal
   9298..9320    -  protein_bind   lac operator (fragment): The lac repressor binds to the lac operator to inhibit transcription in E. coli. This inhibition can be relieved by adding lactose or isopropyl-β-D-thiogalactopyranoside (IPTG). lac repressor encoded by lacI
   9324..9354    -  promoter       lac promoter: promoter for the E. coli lac operon
   9369..9390    -  protein_bind   CAP binding site: CAP binding activates transcription in the presence of cAMP. E. coli catabolite activator protein
   9403..9495    -  CDS            lacI (fragment): lac repressor; lacI; The lac repressor binds to the lac operator to inhibit transcription in E. coli. This inhibition can be relieved by adding lactose or isopropyl-β-D-thiogalactopyranoside (IPTG).
   9678..10266   -  rep_origin     ori: high-copy-number ColE1/pMB1/pBR322/pUC origin of replication
  10437..11297   -  CDS            AmpR: β-lactamase; bla; confers resistance to ampicillin, carbenicillin, and related antibiotics
  11298..11402   -  promoter       AmpR promoter: bla
>Addgene plasmid #200232 | Pum NaV1.5 | addgene full sequence | sequence record 425100 | Addgene NGS Result
CCGATCCCCTATGGTGCACTCTCAGTACAATCTGCTCTGATGCCGCATAGTTAAGCCAGTATCTGCTCCC
TGCTTGTGTGTTGGAGGTCGCTGAGTAGTGCGCGAGCAAAATTTAAGCTACAACAAGGCAAGGCTTGACC
GACAATTGCATGAAGAATCTGCTTAGGGTTAGGCGTTTTGCGCTGCTTCGCGATGTACGGGCCAGATATA
CGCGTTGACATTGATTATTGACTAGTTATTAATAGTAATCAATTACGGGGTCATTAGTTCATAGCCCATA
TATGGAGTTCCGCGTTACATAACTTACGGTAAATGGCCCGCCTGGCTGACCGCCCAACGACCCCCGCCCA
TTGACGTCAATAATGACGTATGTTCCCATAGTAACGCCAATAGGGACTTTCCATTGACGTCAATGGGTGG
AGTATTTACGGTAAACTGCCCACTTGGCAGTACATCAAGTGTATCATATGCCAAGTACGCCCCCTATTGA
CGTCAATGACGGTAAATGGCCCGCCTGGCATTATGCCCAGTACATGACCTTATGGGACTTTCCTACTTGG
CAGTACATCTACGTATTAGTCATCGCTATTACCATGGTGATGCGGTTTTGGCAGTACATCAATGGGCGTG
GATAGCGGTTTGACTCACGGGGATTTCCAAGTCTCCACCCCATTGACGTCAATGGGAGTTTGTTTTGGCA
CCAAAATCAACGGGACTTTCCAAAATGTCGTAACAACTCCGCCCCATTGACGCAAATGGGCGGTAGGCGT
GTACGGTGGGAGGTCTATATAAGCAGAGCTCTCTGGCTAACTAGAGAACCCACTGCTTACTGGCTTATCG
AAATTAATACGACTCACTATAGGGAGACCCAAGCTGGCTAGCGTTTAAACTTAAGATGGCCGACTTCCTG
CTGCCCCCTGGGACTAACTCCTTCCACCGCTTTACACCCGAGAGCCTGGCTGCTATTGAAAAACGCATCG
CTGAGAAGCTGGCCAGAAATGCCAAGCAGGAGTATCGGGAGCAGCTGGGCGAGGAGGAGAAGCCACAGCC
TCAGTTCGATCTGCAGGCCTGTAAGAAGCTGCCAGATATCTACGGCACCGTGTCCCCAGAGCTGATCGGC
GAGCCTCTGGAGGATATCGATCCCTTTTATAATGACAGAAAGACCTTCATCGTGCTGAATAAGGGCAAGA
CAATCTTCCGGTTTTCTGCCACCCCCGCCCTGTATATCCTGTCTCCTTTCCACCCTATCAGAAGAGCCGC
CATCAAGATCCTGGTGCACTCTCTGTTCAGCATGTTTATCATGTGCACAATCCTGACAAACTGCGTGTTC
ATGGCCCAGTCTGAGACCCCCTCTTGGAATAAGTATGTGGAGTACACCTTCACCGGCATCTATACATTCG
AGTCCCTGATCAAGATCCTGGCCAGGGGCTTCTGCATGACAGAGTTTACCTTCCTGAGGGACCCATGGAA
TTGGCTGGACTTCAGCGTGATCGTGATGGCCTACATCACAGAGTTCGTGGATCTGGGCAATGTGAGCGCC
CTGAGAACATTCCGCGTGCTGAGAGCCCTGAAGACAATCAGCGTGATCTCCGGCCTGAAGACCATCGTGG
GCGCCCTGATCCAGTCCGTGAAGAAGCTGGCCGATGTGATGATCCTGACCGTGTTTTGTCTGTCCGTGTT
TGCCCTGATCGGCCTGCAGCTGTTCATGGGCAACCTGAGGCACAAGTGCGTGAGAGATTATACAATGTTC
AACTTTACAAACGGCTCCCTGTATCTGGACGGCAGAATGTGGAACAATTCCGAGGAGTTCCTGTCTGATC
CTGTGAACTACTTCATCAAGAATGGCACAGAGGATGTGCTGCTGTGCGGCAACTCCACAGACGCCGGCAC
CTGCCCTGAGGGCTATATCTGTCTGAAGGCCGGCGAGAACCCAGATCACGGCTATACATCCTTCGATACA
TTCGGCTGGGCCTTTCTGTCCCTGTTTCGGCTGATGACCCAGGATTATTGGGAGAGACTGTATCAGCAGA
CCCTGCGGAGCGCCGGCAAGATCTATATGCTGTTTTTCATGCTGGTAATCTTTCTGGGCTCCTTTTACCT
GGTGAACCTGATCCTGGCCGTGGTGGCCATGGCATATGAGGAGCAGAACCAGGCCACCATCGCCGAGACC
GAGGAGAAGGAGAGAAAGTTTCGGGAGGCCATGGAGATGCTGAAGAAGGAGCAGGAGGCCCTGGCCGCCA
AGGGCATCGATAGCATGTCCCTGTCTAGCCTGGAGATGTCCCCAAGAAGCGCCAAGGAGCGGAGGAATAA
GCGGAAGAAGAAGAAGAGCCTGGGCGCCGATGAGTATGGCGAGGATCAGAGGAACCCAAGATGTGACTAC
GATGATGGCCAGAGAAGGATGACCCTGCTGGGCATCTCCTATGGCCCTTCTGCCAACCTGGTGAAGAGAA
GAACAAGCCACGGCAGCGTGTTCAGCTTTCGGCTGAGAGGCAGAGATACATGCAGCGAGACCGACTTTGC
CGACGATGAGATCTCCATCGCCGGCGAGAATGAGAGCCACAGAGGCAGCCTGCTGATCCCACGCTCTGGC
AGAAGGCCAAGCGTGCAGAGCCAGGTGTCCCACTCCTCTCACCCCACAACCCCAAACTACACCCAGACCG
GCAAGCGGAATAGCTCTGTGGATTGTAACGGCGTGGTGTCCCTGATCGGCGGCGGCACCGGCGCCCTGAA
TCCAGATCCTACCTCTCCAGCCGGCCTGCTGCTGCCACCCGTGATCATGGAGAAGCCAGGCACCGGCGAT
CTGACCTCCCCCAGCGACGAGGCCTCCAAGAAGCAGCTGCTGATGCCTCACAGGCCATCCGTGGATCACT
CTGATGAGCCATTCCAGAGGCAGAGAGCCGTGAGCGCCGTGTCTATCATCACCAGCGCCCTGGAGGAGCT
GGAGGAGTCCCACCAGAAGTGCCCCCCTTGCTGGAACCACTTCGCCGTGAAGTTTCTGATCTGGGACTGT
TGCCCCCTGTGGCTGCTGATCAAGAAGTTTGTGAAGTTCGTGGTAATGGATCCCTTCACAGACCTGACCA
TCACCCTGTGCATCGTGCTGAACACCCTGTTCATGGCCCTGGAGCACTATAAGATGACAAAGGAGTTCGA
TCACATGCTGTATATCGGCAACCTGGTGTTCACCGGCATCTTCACCGCCGAGATGATCTTCAAGGTAATC
GCCCTGGACCCTTATTACTATTTCCAGCAGGGCTGGAATATCTTCGATAGCATCATCGTGATCCTGTCTC
TGATGGAGCTGGGCCTGTCTTCCATGGGCAATCTGAGCGTGCTGAGGTCTTTCCGGCTGCTGAGGGTGTT
CAAGCTGGCCAAGTCCTGGCCAACCCTGAACACCCTGATCAAGATCATCGGCAATTCTGTGGGCGCCCTG
GGCAATCTGACCCTGGTGCTGGCCATCATCGTGTTCATCTTTGCCGTGGTGGGCATGCAGCTGTTCGGCA
AGAGCTACCTGGATAACGTGAAGAAGATCAGCACAACAGGCAATCTGCCGCGGTGGCACATGAATGACTT
TTTCCACTCTTTTCTGATCATCTTCCGGATCCTGTGCGGCGAGTGGATCGAGACAATGTGGGACTGCATG
GAGGTGGCCGGCCAGCCACTGTGCCTGCTGGTGTTCCTGCTGGTAATGGTAATCGGCAATCTGGTGGTGC
TGAACCTGTTCCTGGCCCTGCTGCTGAGCAGCTTCTCTGCCGATAACCTGTCCGCCCCAGATGAGGACGG
CGAGATGAATAACCTGCAGCTGGCCTTCGCCCGCATCAATCGGGGCCTGCAGTACATCAAGAAGGCCGCC
TGGAATTTTTGCTGTTCTGTGCTGAGACACCCAAAGACAACAGCCGAGAAGAAGGCCATGATGAAGCTGG
CCGCCCAGAACCCTGGCGCCCTGAACAATTGCGTGAACAGCCACACCACCGCCGAGCTGGGCAAGGACAT
GGAGAACCACAAGGAGAACCACGCCGAGGATGGCGTGAACAAGAATGGCGAGAAGCACCCAGGCATCACC
GACGATGATTTCATGACAAACCCCGATCTGTCCATCTGCGTGCCCATCGCCGTGGGCGAGAGCGACATCG
AGGAGGAGGATGAGGAGCAGTCCACCTTCACAGAGATGGAGCAGCAGGAGAAGCAGCTGCAGCTGCGGGC
CCAGCTGTGCCAGTCTCCAGGCGTGAGATCCCAGAATTCCGAGATCTATGAGGAGCTGTCTGAGCTGCAC
GTGGATAAGCAGCTGAAGGCCGAGCCACCACCCCCCGTGGGCCAGAAGGAGCTGGACGAGATCAGCCTGT
CCGAGGGCTCCACCGTGGACCTGACCAATCCAGCCGAGCTGCTGGAGCAGATCCCAGAGTTCGCCGAGGA
GCTGATGGAGCCAGAGGATTGCTTCCCCGAGGTGTGCGTGAGATTCTTTCCTTGCTGTAGCGTGGATATC
ACCAAGTTTCCCGGCAAGATCTGGTGGAGACTGCGCAAGACATGTTACCGGATCGTGGAGCACAACTGGT
TTGAGACCTTCATCATCTTTATGATCCTGCTGTCCTCTGGCGCCCTGGCCTTCGAGGATATCTATCTGGA
GGATAGAAAGAATATCAAGACAATGCTGGAGTATGCCGACAAGGTGTTCACATATATCTTCGTGCTGGAG
ATGCTGCTGAAGTGGGTGGCCTACGGCTTCAAGAAGTACTTCACAAACGCCTGGTGTTGGCTGGACTTTC
TGATCGTGGACGTGAGCCTGATCAGCCTGGTGGCCAACACCCTGGGCTACTCCGAGATGGGCCCAATCAA
GTCCCTGCGGACACTGAGAGCCCTGCGGCCCCTGCGGGCCCTGTCCAGATTCGAGGGCATGCGGGTGGTG
GTGAATGCCCTGGTGGGCGCCATCCCCTCCATCATGAACGTGCTGCTGGTGTGCCTGATCTTCTGGCTGA
TCTTTTCCATCATGGGCGTGAATCTGTTCGCCGGCAAGTTCGGCAAGTGTATCAATAAGACAGAGGGCGA
TATGCCCCTGGACCCCAAGATCATCAACAATATGTCTGATTGCATCCTGTACAACGTGTCCGGCACATTC
TATTGGACCAAGGTGAAGGTGAACTTTGACAACGTGGGCGCCGGGTACCTGGCCCTGCTGCAGGTGGCCA
CATTCAAGGGCTGGATGGATATCATGTATGCCGCCGTGGACTCTAGAGAGTACGAGGAGCAGCCAGAGTG
GGAGTATAACCTGTACATGTATCTGTATTTCGTGATCTTCATCATCTTCGGCTCCTTCTTTACACTGAAC
CTGTTTATCGGCGTGATCATCGATAACTTTAACCAGCAGAAGAAGAAGCTGGGCGGCCAGGATATCTTCA
TGACCGAGGAGCAGAAGAAGTATTACAACGCCATGAAGAAGCTGGGCAGCAAGAAGCCCCAGAAGCCAAT
CCCACGGCCTCTGAACAAGTACCAGGGCTTCATCTTTGACGTGGTGTCTAAGCAGGCCTTCGACGTGTCC
ATCATGATCCTGATCTGTCTGAACATGGTGACCATGATGGTGGAGACAGATGACCAGTCCCAGGAGAAGG
TGAATATCCTGCACAAGATCAATATGCTGTTCGTGGCCATCTTTACAGGCGAGTGCATCTTTAAGATGCT
GGCCCTGCGGCACTACTATTTCACCAATGGCTGGAACATCTTCGACTTTGTGGTGGTAATCCTGAGCATC
GTGGGCACAGTGCTGTCTGACATCATCCAGAAGTACTTCTTTTCCCCAACCCTGTTTAGAGTGATCCGGC
TGGCCAGGATCGGCCGGATCCTGAGGCTGATCAGAGGCGCCAAGGGCATCAGAACCCTGCTGTTTGCCCT
GATGATGAGCCTGCCCGCCCTGTTCAACATCGGCCTGCTGCTGTTCCTGGTAATGTTTATCTATGCCATC
TTCGGCATGGCCAATTTCGCCTACGTGAAGAAGGAGCACGGCATCGACGATATGTTTAACTTTCAGACAT
TCGCCAATTCTATGCTGTGCCTGTTTCAGATCACAACCAGCGCCGGCTGGGATGGCCTGCTGAATCCAAT
CCTGAATACCGGCCCTCCATATTGCGACCCAAACCTGCCTAATGCCAACGGCTCCAAGGGCGATTGCGGC
TCTCCAGCCGTGGGCATCCTGTTCTTCGTGACCTATATCATCATCAGCTTCCTGATCGTGGTGAATATGT
ACATCGCCATCATCCTGGAGAATTTTTCTGTGGCCACCGAGGAGTCCACCGAGCCTCTGTCCGAGGACGA
TTTCGATATGTTCTACGAGATCTGGGAGAAGTTCGACCCTGAGGCCACCCAGTTTATCGAGTACTCCGCC
CTGAGCGATTTTGCCGATGCCCTGTCCGAGCCACTGAGGATCGCCAAGCCAAATAAGATCAAGCTGATCG
CCATGGATCTGCCTATGGTGTCTGGCGATCGGATCCACTGCCTGGACATCCTGTTCGCCTTTACAAAGAG
GGTGCTGGGCGAGAGCGGCGAGATGGACGCCCTGAAGATCCAGATGGAGGAGAAGTTCATGGCCGCCAAC
CCATCTAAGATCTCCTACGAGCCTATCACCACCACACTGCGCAGAAAGCAGGAGGAGGTGTCCGCCATCG
TGATCCAGCGGGCCTATAGGAGACACCTGTTCCGGAGGTCTATGAAGCAGGCCTCCTACCTGTATCGGCA
CAGAACACTGGAGTCCTCCATCCTGGAGGACGACGCCCCCGAGAAGGAGGGCCTGATCGCCTTCATGATG
AATGAGAACTATGGCCGCCCTATCGATAAGTCTGAGACCCTGAGCAGCACCTCCTTCCCTCCATCTTATG
ATAGCGTGACCAGGGGCACCTCTGAGAATCTGCAGCTGAAGATCACCGATCTGAGCAAAAGCGATGAAGC
CATTGACTGTCTGCTGAGCCCCGATAAAGATAAGGAATCCATTGTGTAAGCGGCCGCTCGAGTCTAGAGG
GCCCGTTTAAACCCGCTGATCAGCCTCGACTGTGCCTTCTAGTTGCCAGCCATCTGTTGTTTGCCCCTCC
CCCGTGCCTTCCTTGACCCTGGAAGGTGCCACTCCCACTGTCCTTTCCTAATAAAATGAGGAAATTGCAT
CGCATTGTCTGAGTAGGTGTCATTCTATTCTGGGGGGTGGGGTGGGGCAGGACAGCAAGGGGGAGGATTG
GGAAGACAATAGCAGGCATGCTGGGGATGCGGTGGGCTCTATGGCTTCTGAGGCGGAAAGAACCAGCTGG
GGCTCTAGGGGGTATCCCC
[124 nt withheld, positions 7300-7423]
C
[91 nt withheld, positions 7425-7515]
A
[49 nt withheld, positions 7517-7565]
CCTTTGACGTTGGAGTCCACGTTCTTT
[37 nt withheld, positions 7593-7629]
ACCCTATCTCGGTCTATTCTTTTGATTTATAAGGGATTTTGCCGATTTCGGCCTATTGGTTAAAAAATGA
GCTGATTTAACAAAAATTTAACGCGAATTAATTCTGTGGAATGTGTGTCAGTTAGGGTGTGGAAAGTCCC
CAGGCTCCCCAGCAGGCAGAAGTATGCAAAGCATGCATCTCAATTAGTCAGCAACCAGGTGTGGAAAGTC
CCCAGGCTCCCCAGCAGGCAGAAGTATGCAAAGCATGCATCTCAATTAGTCAGCAACCATAGTCCCGCCC
CTAACTCCGCCCATCCCGCCCCTAACTCCGCCCAGTTCCGCCCATTCTCCGCCCCATGGCTGACTAATTT
TTTTTATTTATGCAGAGGCCGAGGCCGCCTCTGCCTCTGAGCTATTCCAGAAGTAGTGAGGAGGCTTTTT
TGGAGGCCTAGGCTTTTGCAAAAAGCTCCCGGGAGCTTGTATATCCATTTTCGGATCTGATCAAGAGACA
GGATGAGGATCGTTTCGCATGATTGAACAAGATGGATTGCACGCAGGTTCTCCGGCCGCTTGGGTGGAGA
GGCTATTCGGCTATGACTGGGCACAACAGACAATCGGCTGCTCTGATGCCGCCGTGTTCCGGCTGTCAGC
GCAGGGGCGCCCGGTTCTTTTTGTCAAGACCGACCTGTCCGGTGCCCTGAATGAACTGCAGGACGAGGCA
GCGCGGCTATCGTGGCTGGCCACGACGGGCGTTCCTTGCGCAGCTGTGCTCGACGTTGTCACTGAAGCGG
GAAGGGACTGGCTGCTATTGGGCGAAGTGCCGGGGCAGGATCTCCTGTCATCTCACCTTGCTCCTGCCGA
GAAAGTATCCATCATGGCTGATGCAATGCGGCGGCTGCATACGCTTGATCCGGCTACCTGCCCATTCGAC
CACCAAGCGAAACATCGCATCGAGCGAGCACGTACTCGGATGGAAGCCGGTCTTGTCGATCAGGATGATC
TGGACGAAGAGCATCAGGGGCTCGCGCCAGCCGAACTGTTCGCCAGGCTCAAGGCGCGCATGCCCGACGG
CGAGGATCTCGTCGTGACCCATGGCGATGCCTGCTTGCCGAATATCATGGTGGAAAATGGCCGCTTTTCT
GGATTCATCGACTGTGGCCGGCTGGGTGTGGCGGACCGCTATCAGGACATAGCGTTGGCTACCCGTGATA
TTGCTGAAGAGCTTGGCGGCGAATGGGCTGACCGCTTCCTCGTGCTTTACGGTATCGCCGCTCCCGATTC
GCAGCGCATCGCCTTCTATCGCCTTCTTGACGAGTTCTTCTGAGCGGGACTCTGGGGTTCGAAATGACCG
ACCAAGCGACGCCCAACCTGCCATCACGAGATTTCGATTCCACCGCCGCCTTCTATGAAAGGTTGGGCTT
CGGAATCGTTTTCCGGGACGCCGGCTGGATGATCCTCCAGCGCGGGGATCTCATGCTGGAGTTCTTCGCC
CACCCCAACTTGTTTATTGCAGCTTATAATGGTTACAAATAAAGCAATAGCATCACAAATTTCACAAATA
AAGCATTTTTTTCACTGCATTCTAGTTGTGGTTTGTCCAAACTCATCAATGTATCTTATCATGTCTGTAT
ACCGTCGACCTCTAGCTAGAGCTTGGCGTAATCATGGTCATAGCTGTTTCCTGTGTGAAATTGTTATCCG
CTCACAATTCCACACAACATACGAGCCGGAAGCATAAAGTGTAAAGCCTGGGGTGCCTAATGAGTGAGCT
AACTCACATTAATTGCGTTGCGCTCACTGCCCGCTTTCCAGTCGGGAAACCTGTCGTGCCAGCTGCATTA
ATGAATCGGCCAACGCGCGGGGAGAGGCGGTTTGCGTATTGGGCGCTCTTCCGCTTCCTCGCTCACTGAC
TCGCTGCGCTCGGTCGTTCGGCTGCGGCGAGCGGTATCAGCTCACTCAAAGGCGGTAATACGGTTATCCA
CAGAATCAGGGGATAACGCAGGAAAGAACATGTGAGCAAAAGGCCAGCAAAAGGCCAGGAACCGTAAAAA
GGCCGCGTTGCTGGCGTTTTTCCATAGGCTCCGCCCCCCTGACGAGCATCACAAAAATCGACGCTCAAGT
CAGAGGTGGCGAAACCCGACAGGACTATAAAGATACCAGGCGTTTCCCCCTGGAAGCTCCCTCGTGCGCT
CTCCTGTTCCGACCCTGCCGCTTACCGGATACCTGTCCGCCTTTCTCCCTTCGGGAAGCGTGGCGCTTTC
TCATAGCTCACGCTGTAGGTATCTCAGTTCGGTGTAGGTCGTTCGCTCCAAGCTGGGCTGTGTGCACGAA
CCCCCCGTTCAGCCCGACCGCTGCGCCTTATCCGGTAACTATCGTCTTGAGTCCAACCCGGTAAGACACG
ACTTATCGCCACTGGCAGCAGCCACTGGTAACAGGATTAGCAGAGCGAGGTATGTAGGCGGTGCTACAGA
GTTCTTGAAGTGGTGGCCTAACTACGGCTACACTAGAAGAACAGTATTTGGTATCTGCGCTCTGCTGAAG
CCAGTTACCTTCGGAAAAAGAGTTGGTAGCTCTTGATCCGGCAAACAAACCACCGCTGGTAGCGGTGGTT
TTTTTGTTTGCAAGCAGCAGATTACGCGCAGAAAAAAAGGATCTCAAGAAGATCCTTTGATCTTTTCTAC
GGGGTCTGACGCTCAGTGGAACGAAAACTCACGTTAAGGGATTTTGGTCATGAGATTATCAAAAAGGATC
TTCACCTAGATCCTTTTAAATTAAAAATGAAGTTTTAAATCAATCTAAAGTATATATGAGTAAACTTGGT
CTGACAGTTACCAATGCTTAATCAGTGAGGCACCTATCTCAGCGATCTGTCTATTTCGTTCATCCATAGT
TGCCTGACTCCCCGTCGTGTAGATAACTACGATACGGGAGGGCTTACCATCTGGCCCCAGTGCTGCAATG
ATACCGCGAGACCCACGCTCACCGGCTCCAGATTTATCAGCAATAAACCAGCCAGCCGGAAGGGCCGAGC
GCAGAAGTGGTCCTGCAACTTTATCCGCCTCCATCCAGTCTATTAATTGTTGCCGGGAAGCTAGAGTAAG
TAGTTCGCCAGTTAATAGTTTGCGCAACGTTGTTGCCATTGCTACAGGCATCGTGGTGTCACGCTCGTCG
TTTGGTATGGCTTCATTCAGCTCCGGTTCCCAACGATCAAGGCGAGTTACATGATCCCCCATGTTGTGCA
AAAAAGCGGTTAGCTCCTTCGGTCCTCCGATCGTTGTCAGAAGTAAGTTGGCCGCAGTGTTATCACTCAT
GGTTATGGCAGCACTGCATAATTCTCTTACTGTCATGCCATCCGTAAGATGCTTTTCTGTGACTGGTGAG
TACTCAACCAAGTCATTCTGAGAATAGTGTATGCGGCGACCGAGTTGCTCTTGCCCGGCGTCAATACGGG
ATAATACCGCGCCACATAGCAGAACTTTAAAAGTGCTCATCATTGGAAAACGTTCTTCGGGGCGAAAACT
CTCAAGGATCTTACCGCTGTTGAGATCCAGTTCGATGTAACCCACTCGTGCACCCAACTGATCTTCAGCA
TCTTTTACTTTCACCAGCGTTTCTGGGTGAGCAAAAACAGGAAGGCAAAATGCCGCAAAAAAGGGAATAA
GGGCGACACGGAAATGTTGAATACTCATACTCTTCCTTTTTCAATATTATTGAAGCATTTATCAGGGTTA
TTGTCTCATGAGCGGATACATATTTGAATGTATTTAGAAAAATAAACAAATAGGGGTTCCGCGCACATTT
CCCCGAAAAGTGCCACCTGACGTCGACGGATCGGGAGATCTC
